>Addgene plasmid #132024 | pDONR221_SLC22A3 | addgene full sequence | sequence record 261066 | Addgene NGS Result
CTTTCCTGCGTTATCCCCTGATTCTGTGGATAACCGTATTACCGCCTTTGAGTGAGCTGATACCGCTCGC
CGCAGCCGAACGACCGAGCGCAGCGAGTCAGTGAGCGAGGAAGCGGAAGAGCGCCCAATACGCAAACCGC
CTCTCCCCGCGCGTTGGCCGATTCATTAATGCAGCTGGCACGACAGGTTTCCCGACTGGAAAGCGGGCAG
TGAGCGCAACGCAATTAATACGCGTACCGCTAGCCAGGAAGAGTTTGTAGAAACGCAAAAAGGCCATCCG
TCAGGATGGCCTTCTGCTTAGTTTGATGCCTGGCAGTTTATGGCGGGCGTCCTGCCCGCCACCCTCCGGG
CCGTTGCTTCACAACGTTCAAATCCGCTCCCGGCGGATTTGTCCTACTCAGGAGAGCGTTCACCGACAAA
CAACAGATAAAACGAAAGGCCCAGTCTTCCGACTGAGCCTTTCGTTTTATTTGATGCCTGGCAGTTCCCT
ACTCTCGCGTTAACGCTAGCATGGATGTTTTCCCAGTCACGACGTTGTAAAACGACGGCCAGTCTTAAGC
TCGGGCCCCAAATAATGATTTTATTTTGACTGATAGTGACCTGTTCGTTGCAACACATTGATGAGCAATG
CTTTTTTATAATGCCAACTTTGTACAAAAAAGCAGGCTCCACCATGCCTAGCTTTGACGAGGCCCTGCAG
AGGGTGGGAGAGTTTGGCAGATTCCAGCGGAGAGTGTTCCTGCTGCTGTGCCTGACCGGCGTGACATTCG
CCTTTCTGTTCGTGGGAGTGGTGTTCCTGGGAACCCAGCCAGATCACTACTGGTGCAGGGGACCATCCGC
CGCCGCCCTGGCAGAGAGATGTGGCTGGTCTCCCGAGGAGGAGTGGAACAGGACAGCACCAGCATCCAGG
GGACCAGAGCCACCTGAGAGGAGGGGCAGGTGCCAGCGGTACCTGCTGGAGGCAGCAAACGACTCTGCCA
GCGCCACCAGCGCCCTGTCCTGCGCAGATCCTCTGGCAGCCTTTCCAAATAGGTCTGCCCCACTGGTGCC
ATGTAGGGGAGGATGGAGATATGCACAGGCACACTCTACCATCGTGAGCGAGTTCGACCTGGTGTGCGTG
AACGCCTGGATGCTGGATCTGACACAGGCCATCCTGAATCTGGGCTTTCTGACCGGAGCCTTCACACTGG
GATACGCAGCAGACCGGTATGGCAGAATCGTGATCTACCTGCTGTCTTGCCTGGGAGTGGGAGTGACCGG
AGTGGTGGTGGCCTTTGCCCCTAACTTTCCAGTGTTCGTGATCTTTCGGTTCCTGCAGGGCGTGTTCGGC
AAGGGCACCTGGATGACATGTTACGTGATCGTGACCGAGATCGTGGGCTCCAAGCAGCGGAGAATCGTGG
GCATCGTGATCCAGATGTTCTTTACACTGGGCATCATCATCCTGCCCGGCATCGCCTACTTCATCCCTAA
TTGGCAGGGCATCCAGCTGGCCATCACCCTGCCCAGCTTTCTGTTCCTGCTGTACTATTGGGTGGTGCCA
GAGTCCCCTAGGTGGCTGATCACAAGAAAGAAGGGCGACAAGGCCCTGCAGATCCTGAGGCGCATCGCCA
AGTGCAACGGCAAGTACCTGAGCTCCAATTATAGCGAGATCACCGTGACAGACGAGGAGGTGTCTAACCC
CAGCTTCCTGGATCTGGTGAGGACCCCTCAGATGCGCAAGTGTACACTGATCCTGATGTTTGCCTGGTTC
ACCTCTGCCGTGGTGTACCAGGGCCTGGTCATGCGGCTGGGCATCATCGGCGGCAACCTGTATATCGATT
TCTTTATCAGCGGAGTGGTGGAGCTGCCAGGCGCCCTGCTGATCCTGCTGACCATCGAGAGACTGGGCCG
GAGACTGCCTTTTGCCGCAAGCAATATCGTGGCAGGAGTGGCATGCCTGGTGACAGCCTTCCTGCCAGAG
GGAATCGCATGGCTGAGGACCACAGTGGCCACCCTGGGCAGACTGGGCATCACAATGGCCTTTGAGATCG
TGTACCTGGTGAACTCCGAGCTGTATCCCACCACACTGAGGAATTTTGGCGTGTCCCTGTGCTCTGGCCT
GTGCGATTTCGGCGGCATCATCGCCCCTTTTCTGCTGTTCCGCCTGGCAGCCGTGTGGCTGGAGCTGCCA
CTGATCATCTTCGGCATCCTGGCCTCCATCTGTGGCGGCCTGGTCATGCTGCTGCCTGAGACCAAGGGCA
TCGCCCTGCCAGAGACAGTGGACGATGTGGAGAAGCTGGGCAGCCCACACTCCTGCAAGTGTGGCAGGAA
TAAGAAGACCCCCGTGTCCCGCTCTCACCTGGACCCAGCTTTCTTGTACAAAGTTGGCATTATAAGAAAG
CATTGCTTATCAATTTGTTGCAACGAACAGGTCACTATCAGTCAAAATAAAATCATTATTTGCCATCCAG
CTGATATCCCCTATAGTGAGTCGTATTACATGGTCATAGCTGTTTCCTGGCAGCTCTGGCCCGTGTCTCA
AAATCTCTGATGTTACATTGCACAAGATAAAAATATATCATCATGAACAATAAAACTGTCTGCTTACATA
AACAGTAATACAAGGGGTGTTATGAGCCATATTCAACGGGAAACGTCGAGGCCGCGATTAAATTCCAACA
TGGATGCTGATTTATATGGGTATAAATGGGCTCGCGATAATGTCGGGCAATCAGGTGCGACAATCTATCG
CTTGTATGGGAAGCCCGATGCGCCAGAGTTGTTTCTGAAACATGGCAAAGGTAGCGTTGCCAATGATGTT
ACAGATGAGATGGTCAGACTAAACTGGCTGACGGAATTTATGCCTCTTCCGACCATCAAGCATTTTATCC
GTACTCCTGATGATGCATGGTTACTCACCACTGCGATCCCCGGAAAAACAGCATTCCAGGTATTAGAAGA
ATATCCTGATTCAGGTGAAAATATTGTTGATGCGCTGGCAGTGTTCCTGCGCCGGTTGCATTCGATTCCT
GTTTGTAATTGTCCTTTTAACAGCGATCGCGTATTTCGTCTCGCTCAGGCGCAATCACGAATGAATAACG
GTTTGGTTGATGCGAGTGATTTTGATGACGAGCGTAATGGCTGGCCTGTTGAACAAGTCTGGAAAGAAAT
GCATAAACTTTTGCCATTCTCACCGGATTCAGTCGTCACTCATGGTGATTTCTCACTTGATAACCTTATT
TTTGACGAGGGGAAATTAATAGGTTGTATTGATGTTGGACGAGTCGGAATCGCAGACCGATACCAGGATC
TTGCCATCCTATGGAACTGCCTCGGTGAGTTTTCTCCTTCATTACAGAAACGGCTTTTTCAAAAATATGG
TATTGATAATCCTGATATGAATAAATTGCAGTTTCATTTGATGCTCGATGAGTTTTTCTAATCAGAATTG
GTTAATTGGTTGTAACACTGGCAGAGCATTACGCTGACTTGACGGGACGGCGCAAGCTCATGACCAAAAT
CCCTTAACGTGAGTTACGCGTCGTTCCACTGAGCGTCAGACCCCGTAGAAAAGATCAAAGGATCTTCTTG
AGATCCTTTTTTTCTGCGCGTAATCTGCTGCTTGCAAACAAAAAAACCACCGCTACCAGCGGTGGTTTGT
TTGCCGGATCAAGAGCTACCAACTCTTTTTCCGAAGGTAACTGGCTTCAGCAGAGCGCAGATACCAAATA
CTGTTCTTCTAGTGTAGCCGTAGTTAGGCCACCACTTCAAGAACTCTGTAGCACCGCCTACATACCTCGC
TCTGCTAATCCTGTTACCAGTGGCTGCTGCCAGTGGCGATAAGTCGTGTCTTACCGGGTTGGACTCAAGA
CGATAGTTACCGGATAAGGCGCAGCGGTCGGGCTGAACGGGGGGTTCGTGCACACAGCCCAGCTTGGAGC
GAACGACCTACACCGAACTGAGATACCTACAGCGTGAGCTATGAGAAAGCGCCACGCTTCCCGAAGGGAG
AAAGGCGGACAGGTATCCGGTAAGCGGCAGGGTCGGAACAGGAGAGCGCACGAGGGAGCTTCCAGGGGGA
AACGCCTGGTATCTTTATAGTCCTGTCGGGTTTCGCCACCTCTGACTTGAGCGTCGATTTTTGTGATGCT
CGTCAGGGGGGCGGAGCCTATGGAAAAACGCCAGCAACGCGGCCTTTTTACGGTTCCTGGCCTTTTGCTG
GCCTTTTGCTCACATGTT
Features (pLannotate 1.2.2; 10 found; start..end, strand, type, name):
    121..213     +  CDS            lacI (fragment): lac repressor; lacI; The lac repressor binds to the lac operator to inhibit transcription in E. coli. This inhibition can be relieved by adding lactose or isopropyl-β-D-thiogalactopyranoside (IPTG).
    268..295     -  terminator     rrnB T2 terminator: transcription terminator T2 from the E. coli rrnB gene
    427..470     +  terminator     rrnB T1 terminator: Escherichia coli rrnB; transcription terminator T1 from the E. coli rrnB gene
    517..553     -  CDS            lacZα (fragment): LacZα fragment of β-galactosidase; lacZ fragment
    569..668     +  protein_bind   attL1: mutant version of attL; recombination site for the Gateway® LR reaction LR Clonase™
    674..2341    +  CDS            SLC22A3: S22A3_HUMAN - Also known as EMTH, OCT3. Experimental evidence at protein level: Swiss-Prot protein existence level 1. Mediates potential-dependent transport of a variety of organic cations. May play a significant role in the disposition of cationic neurotoxins and neurotransmitters in the brain. From Homo sapiens (Human).
   2343..2442    -  protein_bind   attL2: mutant version of attL; recombination site for the Gateway® LR reaction LR Clonase™
   2460..2478    -  promoter       T7 promoter: promoter for bacteriophage T7 RNA polymerase
   2612..3421    +  CDS            KanR: aminoglycoside phosphotransferase; aph(3')-Ia; confers resistance to kanamycin in bacteria or G418 (Geneticin®) in eukaryotes
   3568..4156    +  rep_origin     ori: high-copy-number ColE1/pMB1/pBR322/pUC origin of replication
