[The description below was written by a language model from this plasmid's Addgene catalogue record and pLannotate feature annotations shown in this document.]
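Description:
pDONR221_SLC22A3 is a Gateway entry clone built on the pDONR221 backbone, carrying a codon-optimized open reading frame for human SLC22A3 (also known as OCT3 or EMT), an organic cation transporter that mediates potential-dependent uptake of a range of organic cations, including cationic neurotoxins and neurotransmitters. The full sequenced plasmid is about 4.2 kb, with the 1,668 bp ORF making up the insert. It is propagated in E. coli through a high-copy ColE1/pUC-type origin and is selected with kanamycin through an aminoglycoside phosphotransferase (KanR) gene.

The SLC22A3 coding sequence sits between attL1 and attL2 sites, the recombination sites recognised in the Gateway LR reaction. This arrangement allows the ORF to be transferred directionally into any attR-containing destination vector, which then supplies the promoter, tags and selection markers. Although the catalogue lists the vector type as mammalian expression, the feature table shows no eukaryotic promoter or polyadenylation signal driving the insert, so the plasmid serves as a shuttle or source clone rather than as an expression construct in its own right. Upstream of attL1 lie the rrnB T1 and T2 transcription terminators, which insulate the cassette from read-through transcription in bacteria. A T7 promoter lies just beyond attL2, on the opposite strand and pointing back toward the insert. The short lacI and lacZα fragments annotated near the terminators are backbone remnants and not functional genes.

The clone belongs to a large consortium collection of solute carrier ORFs intended for subcloning into custom expression vectors. The associated publication concerns cell-based measurement of organic cation transporter (SLC22A1-3) activity and inhibition.
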