Addgene plasmid #132024: pDONR221_SLC22A3
Purpose: Gateway entry clone with codon-optimized ORF sequence for subcloning into custom expression vectors
Depositing lab: RESOLUTE Consortium & Giulio Superti-Furga. Depositing organization: CeMM Research Center for Molecular Medicine. Publication: MPP(+)-Induced Changes in Cellular Impedance as a Measure for Organic Cation Transporter (SLC22A1-3) Activity and Inhibition. Mocking TAM, Sijben HJ, Vermeulen YW, IJzerman AP, Heitman LH. Int J Mol Sci. 2022 Jan 21;23(3):1203. doi: 10.3390/ijms23031203. PubMed 35163125.
Backbone
  Vector backbone: pDONR221
  Backbone manufacturer: Thermo Fisher Scientific
  Backbone size w/o insert (bp): 2550
  Vector type: Mammalian Expression
Growth in bacteria
  Bacterial resistance: Kanamycin, 50 μg/mL
  Growth temperature: 37°C
  Growth strain: Stbl3
  Copy number: High Copy
Gene/Insert
  Gene/Insert name: SLC22A3 (alt name: OCT3, EMT)
  Species: H. sapiens (human)
  Insert size (bp): 1668
  Entrez Gene: SLC22A3 (a.k.a. EMT, EMTH, OCT3)
  Cloning method: Gateway Cloning
  Sequencing primers: 5′ M13-fwd; 3′ M13-rev
Terms and licenses: Academic/Nonprofit Terms; Industry Terms
Depositor comments: For more information on the full Resolute plasmid collection, please see www.addgene.org/depositor-collections/re-solute/. Please provide your feedback on this plasmid to the RESOLUTE consortium by filling out their RESOLUTE repository feedback form: https://forms.office.com/Pages/ResponsePage.aspx?id=0e05yklzmkS7rjFGQL4N7z4feCLQvEJAmVcOCM_u885UN1JJRko0Ukg4TVQwNTZLOUxPQVJWT1NHUCQlQCN0PWcu
How to cite: pDONR221_SLC22A3 was a gift from RESOLUTE Consortium & Giulio Superti-Furga (Addgene plasmid # 132024 ; http://n2t.net/addgene:132024 ; RRID:Addgene_132024)
