>Addgene plasmid #132024 | pDONR221_SLC22A3 | depositor partial sequence | sequence record 253448 | Codon-optimized ORF of SLC22A3
ATGCCTAGCTTTGACGAGGCCCTGCAGAGGGTGGGAGAGTTTGGCAGATTCCAGCGGAGAGTGTTCCTGC
TGCTGTGCCTGACCGGCGTGACATTCGCCTTTCTGTTCGTGGGAGTGGTGTTCCTGGGAACCCAGCCAGA
TCACTACTGGTGCAGGGGACCATCCGCCGCCGCCCTGGCAGAGAGATGTGGCTGGTCTCCCGAGGAGGAG
TGGAACAGGACAGCACCAGCATCCAGGGGACCAGAGCCACCTGAGAGGAGGGGCAGGTGCCAGCGGTACC
TGCTGGAGGCAGCAAACGACTCTGCCAGCGCCACCAGCGCCCTGTCCTGCGCAGATCCTCTGGCAGCCTT
TCCAAATAGGTCTGCCCCACTGGTGCCATGTAGGGGAGGATGGAGATATGCACAGGCACACTCTACCATC
GTGAGCGAGTTCGACCTGGTGTGCGTGAACGCCTGGATGCTGGATCTGACACAGGCCATCCTGAATCTGG
GCTTTCTGACCGGAGCCTTCACACTGGGATACGCAGCAGACCGGTATGGCAGAATCGTGATCTACCTGCT
GTCTTGCCTGGGAGTGGGAGTGACCGGAGTGGTGGTGGCCTTTGCCCCTAACTTTCCAGTGTTCGTGATC
TTTCGGTTCCTGCAGGGCGTGTTCGGCAAGGGCACCTGGATGACATGTTACGTGATCGTGACCGAGATCG
TGGGCTCCAAGCAGCGGAGAATCGTGGGCATCGTGATCCAGATGTTCTTTACACTGGGCATCATCATCCT
GCCCGGCATCGCCTACTTCATCCCTAATTGGCAGGGCATCCAGCTGGCCATCACCCTGCCCAGCTTTCTG
TTCCTGCTGTACTATTGGGTGGTGCCAGAGTCCCCTAGGTGGCTGATCACAAGAAAGAAGGGCGACAAGG
CCCTGCAGATCCTGAGGCGCATCGCCAAGTGCAACGGCAAGTACCTGAGCTCCAATTATAGCGAGATCAC
CGTGACAGACGAGGAGGTGTCTAACCCCAGCTTCCTGGATCTGGTGAGGACCCCTCAGATGCGCAAGTGT
ACACTGATCCTGATGTTTGCCTGGTTCACCTCTGCCGTGGTGTACCAGGGCCTGGTCATGCGGCTGGGCA
TCATCGGCGGCAACCTGTATATCGATTTCTTTATCAGCGGAGTGGTGGAGCTGCCAGGCGCCCTGCTGAT
CCTGCTGACCATCGAGAGACTGGGCCGGAGACTGCCTTTTGCCGCAAGCAATATCGTGGCAGGAGTGGCA
TGCCTGGTGACAGCCTTCCTGCCAGAGGGAATCGCATGGCTGAGGACCACAGTGGCCACCCTGGGCAGAC
TGGGCATCACAATGGCCTTTGAGATCGTGTACCTGGTGAACTCCGAGCTGTATCCCACCACACTGAGGAA
TTTTGGCGTGTCCCTGTGCTCTGGCCTGTGCGATTTCGGCGGCATCATCGCCCCTTTTCTGCTGTTCCGC
CTGGCAGCCGTGTGGCTGGAGCTGCCACTGATCATCTTCGGCATCCTGGCCTCCATCTGTGGCGGCCTGG
TCATGCTGCTGCCTGAGACCAAGGGCATCGCCCTGCCAGAGACAGTGGACGATGTGGAGAAGCTGGGCAG
CCCACACTCCTGCAAGTGTGGCAGGAATAAGAAGACCCCCGTGTCCCGCTCTCACCTG
